>Addgene plasmid #117334 | pmiRGLO-PPM1F-201 | depositor full sequence | sequence record 221470 | Full Sequence
CATGCAAGCTGATCCGGCTGCTAACAAAGCCCGAAAGGAAGCTGAGTTGGCTGCTGCCACCGCTGAGCAA
TAACTAGCATAACCCCTTGGGGCGGCCGCTTCGAGCAGACATGATAAGATACATTGATGAGTTTGGACAA
ACCACAACTAGAATGCAGTGAAAAAAATGCTTTATTTGTGAAATTTGTGATGCTATTGCTTTATTTGTAA
CCATTATAAGCTGCAATAAACAAGTTAACAACAACAATTGCATTCATTTTATGTTTCAGGTTCAGGGGGA
GATGTGGGAGGTTTTTTTAAGCAAGTAAAACCTCTACAAATGTGGTAAAATCGAATTTTAACAAAATATT
AACGCTTACAATTTCCTGATGCGGTATTTTCTCCTTACGCATCTGTGCGGTATTTCACACCGCATACGCG
GATCTGCGCAGCACCATGGCCTGAAATAACCTCTGAAAGAGGAACTTGGTTAGGTACCTTCTGAGGCGGA
AAGAACCAGCTGTGGAATGTGTGTCAGTTAGGGTGTGGAAAGTCCCCAGGCTCCCCAGCAGGCAGAAGTA
TGCAAAGCATGCATCTCAATTAGTCAGCAACCAGGTGTGGAAAGTCCCCAGGCTCCCCAGCAGGCAGAAG
TATGCAAAGCATGCATCTCAATTAGTCAGCAACCATAGTCCCGCCCCTAACTCCGCCCATCCCGCCCCTA
ACTCCGCCCAGTTCCGCCCATTCTCCGCCCCATGGCTGACTAATTTTTTTTATTTATGCAGAGGCCGAGG
CCGCCTCGGCCTCTGAGCTATTCCAGAAGTAGTGAGGAGGCTTTTTTGGAGGCCTAGGCTTTTGCAAAAA
GCTTGATTCTTCTGACACAACAGTCTCGAACCAAAGGCTGGAGCCACCATGGCTTCCAAGGTGTACGACC
CCGAGCAACGCAAACGCATGATCACTGGGCCTCAGTGGTGGGCTCGCTGCAAGCAAATGAACGTGCTGGA
CTCCTTCATCAACTACTATGATTCCGAGAAGCACGCCGAGAACGCCGTGATTTTTCTGCATGGTAACGCT
GCCTCCAGCTACCTGTGGAGGCACGTCGTGCCTCACATCGAGCCCGTGGCTAGATGCATCATCCCTGATC
TGATCGGAATGGGTAAGTCCGGCAAGAGCGGGAATGGCTCATATCGCCTCCTGGATCACTACAAGTACCT
CACCGCTTGGTTCGAGCTGCTGAACCTTCCAAAGAAAATCATCTTTGTGGGCCACGACTGGGGGGCTTGT
CTGGCCTTTCACTACTCCTACGAGCACCAAGACAAGATCAAGGCCATCGTCCATGCTGAGAGTGTCGTGG
ACGTGATCGAGTCCTGGGACGAGTGGCCTGACATCGAGGAGGATATCGCCCTGATCAAGAGCGAAGAGGG
CGAGAAAATGGTGCTTGAGAATAACTTCTTCGTCGAGACCATGCTCCCAAGCAAGATCATGCGGAAACTG
GAGCCTGAGGAGTTCGCTGCCTACCTGGAGCCATTCAAGGAGAAGGGCGAGGTTAGACGGCCTACCCTCT
CCTGGCCTCGCGAGATCCCTCTCGTTAAGGGAGGCAAGCCCGACGTCGTCCAGATTGTCCGCAACTACAA
CGCCTACCTTCGGGCCAGCGACGATCTGCCTAAGATGTTCATCGAGTCCGACCCTGGGTTCTTTTCCAAC
GCTATTGTCGAGGGAGCTAAGAAGTTCCCTAACACCGAGTTCGTGAAGGTGAAGGGCCTCCACTTCAGCC
AGGAGGACGCTCCAGATGAAATGGGTAAGTACATCAAGAGCTTCGTGGAGCGCGTGCTGAAGAACGAGCA
GACCGGTGGTGGGAGCGGAGGTGGCGGATCAGGTGGCGGAGGCTCCGGAGGGATTGAACAAGATGGATTG
CACGCAGGTTCTCCGGCCGCTTGGGTGGAGAGGCTATTCGGCTATGACTGGGCACAACAGACAATCGGCT
GCTCTGATGCCGCCGTGTTCCGGCTGTCAGCGCAGGGGCGCCCGGTTCTTTTTGTCAAGACCGACCTGTC
CGGTGCCCTGAATGAACTGCAGGACGAGGCAGCGCGGCTATCGTGGCTGGCCACGACGGGCGTTCCTTGC
GCAGCTGTGCTCGACGTTGTCACTGAAGCGGGAAGGGACTGGCTGCTATTGGGCGAAGTGCCGGGGCAGG
ATCTCCTGTCATCTCACCTTGCTCCTGCCGAGAAAGTATCCATCATGGCTGATGCAATGCGGCGGCTGCA
TACGCTTGATCCGGCTACCTGCCCATTCGACCACCAAGCGAAACATCGCATCGAGCGAGCACGTACTCGG
ATGGAAGCCGGTCTTGTCGATCAGGATGATCTGGACGAAGAGCATCAGGGGCTCGCGCCAGCCGAACTGT
TCGCCAGGCTCAAGGCGCGCATGCCCGACGGCGAGGATCTCGTCGTGACCCATGGCGATGCCTGCTTGCC
GAATATCATGGTGGAAAATGGCCGCTTTTCTGGATTCATCGACTGTGGCCGGCTGGGTGTGGCGGACCGC
TATCAGGACATAGCGTTGGCTACCCGTGATATTGCTGAAGAGCTTGGCGGCGAATGGGCTGACCGCTTCC
TCGTGCTTTACGGTATCGCCGCTCCCGATTCGCAGCGCATCGCCTTCTATCGCCTTCTTGACGAGTTCTT
CTGAGCGGGACTCTGGGGTTCGAAATGACCGACCAAGCGACGCCCAACCTGCCATCACGATGGCCGCAAT
AAAATATCTTTATTTTCATTACATCTGTGTGTTGGTTTTTTGTGTGAATCGATAGCGATAAGGATCCTCT
TTGCGCTTGCGTTTTCCCTTGTCCAGATAGCCCAGTAGCTGACATTCATCCGGGGTCAGCACCGTTTCTG
CGGACTGGCTTTCTACGTAATGGTTTCTTAGACGTCAGGTGGCACTTTTCGGGGAAATGTGCGCGGAACC
CCTATTTGTTTATTTTTCTAAATACATTCAAATATGTATCCGCTCATGAGACAATAACCCTGATAAATGC
TTCAATAATATTGAAAAAGGAAGAGTATGAGTATTCAACATTTCCGTGTCGCCCTTATTCCCTTTTTTGC
GGCATTTTGCCTTCCTGTTTTTGCTCACCCAGAAACGCTGGTGAAAGTAAAAGATGCTGAAGATCAGTTG
GGTGCACGAGTGGGTTACATCGAACTGGATCTCAACAGCGGTAAGATCCTTGAGAGTTTTCGCCCCGAAG
AACGTTTTCCAATGATGAGCACTTTCAAAGTTCTGCTATGTGGCGCGGTATTATCCCGTATTGACGCCGG
GCAAGAGCAACTCGGTCGCCGCATACACTATTCTCAGAATGACTTGGTTGAGTACTCACCAGTCACAGAA
AAGCATCTTACGGATGGCATGACAGTAAGAGAATTATGCAGTGCTGCCATAACCATGAGTGATAACACTG
CGGCCAACTTACTTCTGACAACTATCGGAGGACCGAAGGAGCTAACCGCTTTTTTGCACAACATGGGGGA
TCATGTAACTCGCCTTGATCGTTGGGAACCGGAGCTGAATGAAGCCATACCAAACGACGAGCGTGACACC
ACGATGCCTGTAGCAATGGCAACAACGTTGCGCAAACTATTAACTGGCGAACTACTTACTCTAGCTTCCC
GGCAACAATTAATAGACTGGATGGAGGCGGATAAAGTTGCAGGACCACTTCTGCGCTCGGCCCTTCCGGC
TGGCTGGTTTATTGCTGATAAATCTGGAGCCGGTGAGCGTGGGTCTCGCGGTATCATTGCAGCACTGGGG
CCAGATGGTAAGCCCTCCCGTATCGTAGTTATCTACACGACGGGGAGTCAGGCAACTATGGATGAACGAA
ATAGACAGATCGCTGAGATAGGTGCCTCACTGATTAAGCATTGGTAATTCGAAATGACCGACCAAGCGAC
GCCCAACCGGTATCAGCTCACTCAAAGGCGGTAATACGGTTATCCACAGAATCAGGGGATAACGCAGGAA
AGAACATGTGAGCAAAAGGCCAGCAAAAGGCCAGGAACCGTAAAAAGGCCGCGTTGCTGGCGTTTTTCCA
TAGGCTCCGCCCCCCTGACGAGCATCACAAAAATCGACGCTCAAGTCAGAGGTGGCGAAACCCGACAGGA
CTATAAAGATACCAGGCGTTTCCCCCTGGAAGCTCCCTCGTGCGCTCTCCTGTTCCGACCCTGCCGCTTA
CCGGATACCTGTCCGCCTTTCTCCCTTCGGGAAGCGTGGCGCTTTCTCATAGCTCACGCTGTAGGTATCT
CAGTTCGGTGTAGGTCGTTCGCTCCAAGCTGGGCTGTGTGCACGAACCCCCCGTTCAGCCCGACCGCTGC
GCCTTATCCGGTAACTATCGTCTTGAGTCCAACCCGGTAAGACACGACTTATCGCCACTGGCAGCAGCCA
CTGGTAACAGGATTAGCAGAGCGAGGTATGTAGGCGGTGCTACAGAGTTCTTGAAGTGGTGGCCTAACTA
CGGCTACACTAGAAGGACAGTATTTGGTATCTGCGCTCTGCTGAAGCCAGTTACCTTCGGAAAAAGAGTT
GGTAGCTCTTGATCCGGCAAACAAACCACCGCTGGTAGCGGTGGTTTTTTTGTTTGCAAGCAGCAGATTA
CGCGCAGAAAAAAAGGATTTCAAGAAGATCCTTTGATCTTTTCTACGGGGTCTGACGCTCAGTGGAACGA
AAACTCACGTTAAGGGATTTTGGTCATGAGATTATCAAAAAGGATCTTCACCTAGATCCTTTTATAGTCC
GGAAATACAGGAACGCACGCTGGATGGCCCTTCGCTGGGATGGTGAAACCATGAAAAATGGCAGCTTCAG
TGGATTAAGTGGGGGTAATGTGGCCTGTACCCTCTGGTTGCATAGGTATTCATACGGTTAAAATTTATCA
GGCGCGATTGCGGCAGTTTTTCGGGTGGTTTGTTGCCATTTTTACCTGTCTGCTGCCGTGATCGCGCTGA
ACGCGTTTTAGCGGTGCGTACAATTAAGGGATTATGGTAAATCCACTTACTGTCTGCCCTCGTAGCCATC
GAGATAAACCGCAGTACTCCGGCCACGATGCGTCCGGCGTAGAGGATCGAGATCTACCGGGTAGGGGAGG
CGCTTTTCCCAAGGCAGTCTGGAGCATGCGCTTTAGCAGCCCCGCTGGGCACTTGGCGCTACACAAGTGG
CCTCTGGCCTCGCACACATTCCACATCCACCGGTAGGCGCCAACCGGCTCCGTTCTTTGGTGGCCCCTTC
GCGCCACCTTCTACTCCTCCCCTAGTCAGGAAGTTCCCCCCCGCCCCGCAGCTCGCGTCGTGCAGGACGT
GACAAATGGAAGTAGCACGTCTCACTAGTCTCGTGCAGATGGACAGCACCGCTGAGCAATGGAAGCGGGT
AGGCCTTTGGGGCAGCGGCCAATAGCAGCTTTGCTCCTTCGCTTTCTGGGCTCAGAGGCTGGGAAGGGGT
GGGTCCGGGGGCGGGCTCAGGGGCGGGCTCAGGGGCGGGGCGGGCGCCCGAAGGTCCTCCGGAGGCCCGG
CATTCTGCACGCTTCAAAAGCGCACGTCTGCCGCGCTGTTCTCCTCTTCCTCATCTCCGGGCCTTTCGAC
CTGCAGCCCAAGCTTGGCAATCCGGTACTGTTGGTAAAGCCACCATGGAAGATGCCAAAAACATTAAGAA
GGGCCCAGCGCCATTCTACCCACTCGAAGACGGGACCGCCGGCGAGCAGCTGCACAAAGCCATGAAGCGC
TACGCCCTGGTGCCCGGCACCATCGCCTTTACCGACGCACATATCGAGGTGGACATTACCTACGCCGAGT
ACTTCGAGATGAGCGTTCGGCTGGCAGAAGCTATGAAGCGCTATGGGCTGAATACAAACCATCGGATCGT
GGTGTGCAGCGAGAATAGCTTGCAGTTCTTCATGCCCGTGTTGGGTGCCCTGTTCATCGGTGTGGCTGTG
GCCCCAGCTAACGACATCTACAACGAGCGCGAGCTGCTGAACAGCATGGGCATCAGCCAGCCCACCGTCG
TATTCGTGAGCAAGAAAGGGCTGCAAAAGATCCTCAACGTGCAAAAGAAGCTACCGATCATACAAAAGAT
CATCATCATGGATAGCAAGACCGACTACCAGGGCTTCCAAAGCATGTACACCTTCGTGACTTCCCATTTG
CCACCCGGCTTCAACGAGTACGACTTCGTGCCCGAGAGCTTCGACCGGGACAAAACCATCGCCCTGATCA
TGAACAGTAGTGGCAGTACCGGATTGCCCAAGGGCGTAGCCCTACCGCACCGCACCGCTTGTGTCCGATT
CAGTCATGCCCGCGACCCCATCTTCGGCAACCAGATCATCCCCGACACCGCTATCCTCAGCGTGGTGCCA
TTTCACCACGGCTTCGGCATGTTCACCACGCTGGGCTACTTGATCTGCGGCTTTCGGGTCGTGCTCATGT
ACCGCTTCGAGGAGGAGCTATTCTTGCGCAGCTTGCAAGACTATAAGATTCAATCTGCCCTGCTGGTGCC
CACACTATTTAGCTTCTTCGCTAAGAGCACTCTCATCGACAAGTACGACCTAAGCAACTTGCACGAGATC
GCCAGCGGCGGGGCGCCGCTCAGCAAGGAGGTAGGTGAGGCCGTGGCCAAACGCTTCCACCTACCAGGCA
TCCGCCAGGGCTACGGCCTGACAGAAACAACCAGCGCCATTCTGATCACCCCCGAAGGGGACGACAAGCC
TGGCGCAGTAGGCAAGGTGGTGCCCTTCTTCGAGGCTAAGGTGGTGGACTTGGACACCGGTAAGACACTG
GGTGTGAACCAGCGCGGCGAGCTGTGCGTCCGTGGCCCCATGATCATGAGCGGCTACGTTAACAACCCCG
AGGCTACAAACGCTCTCATCGACAAGGACGGCTGGCTGCACAGCGGCGACATCGCCTACTGGGACGAGGA
CGAGCACTTCTTCATCGTGGACCGGCTGAAGAGCCTGATCAAATACAAGGGCTACCAGGTAGCCCCAGCC
GAACTGGAGAGCATCCTGCTGCAACACCCCAACATCTTCGACGCCGGGGTCGCCGGCCTGCCCGACGACG
ATGCCGGCGAGCTGCCCGCCGCAGTCGTCGTGCTGGAACACGGTAAAACCATGACCGAGAAGGAGATCGT
GGACTATGTGGCCAGCCAGGTTACAACCGCCAAGAAGCTGCGCGGTGGTGTTGTGTTCGTGGACGAGGTG
CCTAAAGGACTGACCGGCAAGTTGGACGCCCGCAAGATCCGCGAGATTCTCATTAAGGCCAAGAAGGGCG
GCAAGATCGCCGTGTAATTCTAGTTGTTTAAACGAGGTGGTTTCCAGGCCCCTGCCCTCCCCTTCCTCCC
ATCCTTGTCCTTCTCTCCCTCAGAAGCCTCAGGACCCAACAGGTGGCAGGCAGTGGACAGGGTGCCCGCC
CCACAGTGCTTTCCCCAGCACCCCAGAGCCAGTCGGGACACCCCCCGCAGCCCGTCCTGGTGGCTGTGGA
ACTGCACTGGGTGGCGGGCAGATGGTGGAAGGCAGCTTAGGAGACCTCACCAAAGAGAAGATGGACCGGC
TCTTGCTCCCAGCTCCTATTAGGCCCGGGGTGGGACCAGAGGTCATAGGTGCCCAACGGCAGCCAAACCA
AAGACACTGGTGTGCATGGGGCAGCATGGTTGTGCACGTGGGACCCTGGGGCGGACCCAGGAGCCAAACT
CTTGAAGCACCCCCTGGGTCAGGCCCAGCAGCGGAGTGGCCAGCCCCAGTTTCCCATTGCTCCTCTCTGC
GGCCAGGGCCAGGTGGGTTCATATTTACAGATATGCCCAGCCAGTCCTGGTCGGCCACACCAGTGTCCCA
AAGAGGAGAGCGCAGCAGAGCCAGGGGTCTGTTCTGTAGCAGCCACCCCCCTGCCCCCACTCCAGGGCAG
CCATGATGTGCTTGGGCCCACCAGGGCCTTCCGGGCTGCTCTCTTCCCTGAGCCCGGAACCGGCGACGCA
CATGTGTCTTTTGTTGGTGTGTTTGTTTTTTTCCAGGGAGGTCTAATTCCGAAGCAGTATTCCAGGTTTT
CTCTTTGTTTTATCAGTGCCAAGATGACCTGTTGTGTCATATAATTTAAGCAGAGCTTAGCATTTATTTT
ATTCTTTAGAAAACTTAAGTATTTACTTTTTTAAAGCTATTTTTCAAGGAACCTTTTTTTGCAGTATTAT
TGAATTTATTTTCTAAATCAGGATTGAAACAGGAACTTTTCCAGGTGGTGTTAATAAGCCATTCAAGTGC
CTTACACAGCTTTGAAGAAACTAGGACTGCAGTGGGCTCGGATAGGCCCATTGAGGTTTTTAGAAAAGCA
GGATTTGTTTTGTTAGGGAGGCATGATTTTGGTGAGATCTTTCTGGAAGAGTTTTCCGCCTCTTTGTGAT
GCTGAACACCCCCAAGGTTCTCCCCTCCCCCCGCTGCCCAGGTGACTGGCAGGAGCTGCGACTGCCACGT
AGTGGTGCCTGGGCCCGACAGCGGGGCTCTGGGCATCCCGGGTGACCTTGGCCCATCTGCCTGCATTCCC
ACCCCCTTGGGCCTGGCTGGATCCCAGGCAGAGGGACCTTGCTGCTGTGTGATTGGAACATTCCCAAATA
TCTTGTGAATTTGTAATCAAATTGGTCTCATTGGGAAAGACTCTTAATTAAGAGGCTCAGGCAAGCACAG
AGGCAGCCCGTGGGTCTCTGTCTCAGTCTGGAGGCAGCAGGGATGCTGCTGGGAGTCCATGGCACAGGCC
ACAGCCCCTCACCTTGCCGCGGTGGCTGGCAGCACGCCTGCCTTGCTCTGCCCCATGCCCTGAACAGGCA
TGAGAGCTCCACGTCCCCTAGTGCACCCTGAGAGGGGGCTCACAAGTGACCGATCCTGGGTGCCTCAGGG
AGCTCACTGAGGGCGTGCAAAGTTGAAAGTGGCAAGGCTGGGGGAGGGTGTCGGGTAGAGGGAAGAGGGC
AGGGGGCTAGGGGAGGACTCAGAGGCCATCTGCAGGGCCAAGCCACAGGAAGGGCTGAGCTGGAGGTGGG
CAGGGCTGCTCCAGGCAGGTCAGAGCAGTGCAGGGGGAGGAGAGGAGAAAGGGAGGAAGCTGGGCTGTGT
GGTCCCCATGAAGGCATTCAGAGTCCACCTGCAGACAGCGAGAGCCCCAGGAAGGTTTGCACAGCTGTGC
CCCAAGCACCTTGGCCTCCTCTCAGCTCGCCGAGGAGGCACGCTAGAGCCGCCTTCCCGGTGGGAGCCCT
CTGTCCCACAGGGAGCGGGGAGCCAGCTTTGCTGGGGCCCTACCTGCATGCCCAGCCTTACCCCTCATTC
TCACAGCACAGATGAGGTTGAGACCATGCAGTCAATGCATTGCTTAAGGTCTCTTATTTACAAAAAAAAA
CCTTAAACATAGTCGCTGTCATTCAGACATTCAGAGAATGGTTGGCCACAAACAATGACCAAGTATTGCT
TGGCTTAACTTGAAGGCCTGCTGTCTCCTTCTGGGGGTCAGGGACGCAGCTCCACCCTCACCACTAGCCC
ACCCTGCCCGTGGGCATAACCTTGACGAAGAGAGAGAATGATTGGCATCTGCTTTTCTCTTTTCTTTGCT
AATAATTCTGTTCCTGGCTGCCGAGAGTGAAGTTTCACCATGTGGAGGTTTGGCTCCTATCACCTGGTGG
TCTGATTCATACCCTAGCCTGAGGCTCCACTGGAAGATCTCGCAGCCTCAGTGTATGGGAAACCCTTTCC
CCAGGCTTGTCCCAGCACTGCCGCTCCCCACCCCTGAGCCAGGACCCCAGAGGATGGCCATGCCCCGTGC
CTGGCAGAGGTCTGGTGCCAGCACTGGGAGCTGCTCCGCCCTTGCCTTGGGGCCGAGGGAGCCCTCGTCC
ACCCCTGCACAGCAGCTGGGCACAGAGGAGCGCTCTTCCATCTTGACCAGGACTGCACCAAGAAGCACCA
GGTGTCTTCAGCCTCCAACCTCCGGGGCGACCTTCTCTTCCAGCCACAGTCCCATGAGGGCCCCTAGCCA
GGGACACTGGTCTGTAAATTGTAATCCTTTCTCCAGCCCAGCTCTCCACTTGTTCCTTGTGTGAGCTGAG
CAGGCAGTGCACCTCTGAGTGTCCCTTTTGTAAGGCCCAGGGGTTGCACTGAGTCTGCAGAGGCCGCGAC
CTCCTAGAACGCTGTGGGTGCAGGTGAGCCGGCGTGTCCTGGGGAGATGCTGCCAGCACACAGGGGCCCT
CCTGCTGCCAGCAGGTTGGGGTGGTTAAGTCTTATTAGTGTCTATTCTTAAAATTAAGTGGGCTGGAGAA
GAATGGAGCTCCACATGCCAGCACCGTATATGGAATACAAAAGCTGGGGAAGCAGGGCCTGCCTTACAGG
TGTGGCTGACTCTGAGCCCAGGCCTGCAGGGGTGGAGGGCAGTCCCTCAGAATCCCAGAGGCAGTCCCAG
CCTCAGAACCCAGGATAGGAAATGGGTGTGTTTAGTGGGGAAAGGGACGGGGTGCAGACGGCAGGGCCAG
TATGGGGCCCCCTCCCTCTCCTCTCCTCTCCTATGGTGAGCCCAGCGTGGGCACCGGGCCGTCTCAGCCG
TGTTCCCAGGGCTGGGAGGACAGCTCTGGCCCTTCTTAGGCCTAGCCTCGTCCCAAGCTAAATGTAAGCC
AGTTGGGCTGTGTTAAAGGAAGCAGTGTTTTTGGTTCGATTCTGCCTCTGTAGCTCAAGGGGGGCAGCCC
CCAGAGTCCTGTGCATTCTGCCAAGGCTCCATAGCTTTGCCAAATGCACGGAGCTCTGCCATTCCGGTGC
AGTGCAGGCCTTGCGAAGGGTTTATCTGCGTTCGTCTCGGTGGGCTTCTCCTGCATGGGAGTTGTGTTCC
TGTGCAAGGGGGAGCTTTGCTCCAGGACAGGATGACTGTCTTCCCTATTCTTAGGGACAAGTCCCAAGAT
GCCAGAAAGGCAGTCTCCCAAGGACCCACCATGCAGAAGTGTCAATAAACCACAAGTTCTGAACTCTGAG
TCGACCTGCAGG
Features (pLannotate 1.2.2; 18 found; start..end, strand, type, name):
     17..66      +  CDS            SET1 (fragment): solubility-enhancement tag derived from T7 phage gene 10B
     74..93      +  terminator     T7 terminator (fragment): transcription terminator for bacteriophage T7 RNA polymerase
    115..236     -  polyA_signal   SV40 poly(A) signal: SV40 polyadenylation signal
    259..327     -  CDS            large T antigen (fragment): large T antigen from SV40 (simian virus 40)
    332..364     +  rep_origin     M13 ori (fragment): M13 bacteriophage origin of replication; arrow indicates direction of (+) strand synthesis
    365..416     -  misc_feature   bom (fragment): basis of mobility region from pBR322
    481..838     +  promoter       SV40 promoter: SV40 enhancer and early promoter
    889..1821    +  CDS            hRluc: Renilla luciferase human codon-optimized
   1872..2664    +  CDS            NeoR/KanR (fragment): aminoglycoside phosphotransferase from Tn5; aph(3')-II (or nptII); confers resistance to neomycin, kanamycin, and G418 (Geneticin®)
   2728..2776    +  polyA_signal   poly(A) signal: synthetic polyadenylation signal
   2797..2889    -  CDS            tnpA (fragment): TN5P_ECOLX - Also known as tnp. Experimental evidence at protein level: Swiss-Prot protein existence level 1. Mediates transposition of transposon Tn5 by a 'cut and paste' mechanism. First, the monomeric transposase binds the 19 bp inverted DNA repeats flanking the transposon. Then, dimerization of the DNA- bound transposase creates a synaptic DNA complex. After nicking of the first DNA strand, excision of the transposon proceeds through a series of intermediates. The transposase then mediates the insertion of the transposon at a new site by strand transfer. The activity of the wild- type tran
   2932..3036    +  promoter       AmpR promoter: bla
   3037..3897    +  CDS            AmpR: β-lactamase; bla; confers resistance to ampicillin, carbenicillin, and related antibiotics
   4055..4643    -  rep_origin     ori: high-copy-number ColE1/pMB1/pBR322/pUC origin of replication
   4759..5042    +  misc_feature   cer region: ColE1-derived recombination site that helps to maintain plasmids as monomers
   5099..5598    +  promoter       PGK promoter: mouse phosphoglycerate kinase 1 promoter
   5645..7297    +  CDS            luciferase: firefly luciferase synthetic luc2 version of the luciferase gene
  10988..10      +  misc_feature   MCS (fragment) (across the origin): pUC18/19 multiple cloning site
