>Addgene plasmid #117334 | pmiRGLO-PPM1F-201 | addgene full sequence | sequence record 231348 | Addgene NGS Result
TAGCAGCCCCGCTGGGCACTTGGCGCTACACAAGTGGCCTCTGGCCTCGCACACATTCCACATCCACCGG
TAGGCGCCAACCGGCTCCGTTCTTTGGTGGCCCCTTCGCGCCACCTTCTACTCCTCCCCTAGTCAGGAAG
TTCCCCCCCGCCCCGCAGCTCGCGTCGTGCAGGACGTGACAAATGGAAGTAGCACGTCTCACTAGTCTCG
TGCAGATGGACAGCACCGCTGAGCAATGGAAGCGGGTAGGCCTTTGGGGCAGCGGCCAATAGCAGCTTTG
CTCCTTCGCTTTCTGGGCTCAGAGGCTGGGAAGGGGTGGGTCCGGGGGCGGGCTCAGGGGCGGGCTCAGG
GGCGGGGCGGGCGCCCGAAGGTCCTCCGGAGGCCCGGCATTCTGCACGCTTCAAAAGCGCACGTCTGCCG
CGCTGTTCTCCTCTTCCTCATCTCCGGGCCTTTCGACCTGCAGCCCAAGCTTGGCAATCCGGTACTGTTG
GTAAAGCCACCATGGAAGATGCCAAAAACATTAAGAAGGGCCCAGCGCCATTCTACCCACTCGAAGACGG
GACCGCCGGCGAGCAGCTGCACAAAGCCATGAAGCGCTACGCCCTGGTGCCCGGCACCATCGCCTTTACC
GACGCACATATCGAGGTGGACATTACCTACGCCGAGTACTTCGAGATGAGCGTTCGGCTGGCAGAAGCTA
TGAAGCGCTATGGGCTGAATACAAACCATCGGATCGTGGTGTGCAGCGAGAATAGCTTGCAGTTCTTCAT
GCCCGTGTTGGGTGCCCTGTTCATCGGTGTGGCTGTGGCCCCAGCTAACGACATCTACAACGAGCGCGAG
CTGCTGAACAGCATGGGCATCAGCCAGCCCACCGTCGTATTCGTGAGCAAGAAAGGGCTGCAAAAGATCC
TCAACGTGCAAAAGAAGCTACCGATCATACAAAAGATCATCATCATGGATAGCAAGACCGACTACCAGGG
CTTCCAAAGCATGTACACCTTCGTGACTTCCCATTTGCCACCCGGCTTCAACGAGTACGACTTCGTGCCC
GAGAGCTTCGACCGGGACAAAACCATCGCCCTGATCATGAACAGTAGTGGCAGTACCGGATTGCCCAAGG
GCGTAGCCCTACCGCACCGCACCGCTTGTGTCCGATTCAGTCATGCCCGCGACCCCATCTTCGGCAACCA
GATCATCCCCGACACCGCTATCCTCAGCGTGGTGCCATTTCACCACGGCTTCGGCATGTTCACCACGCTG
GGCTACTTGATCTGCGGCTTTCGGGTCGTGCTCATGTACCGCTTCGAGGAGGAGCTATTCTTGCGCAGCT
TGCAAGACTATAAGATTCAATCTGCCCTGCTGGTGCCCACACTATTTAGCTTCTTCGCTAAGAGCACTCT
CATCGACAAGTACGACCTAAGCAACTTGCACGAGATCGCCAGCGGCGGGGCGCCGCTCAGCAAGGAGGTA
GGTGAGGCCGTGGCCAAACGCTTCCACCTACCAGGCATCCGCCAGGGCTACGGCCTGACAGAAACAACCA
GCGCCATTCTGATCACCCCCGAAGGGGACGACAAGCCTGGCGCAGTAGGCAAGGTGGTGCCCTTCTTCGA
GGCTAAGGTGGTGGACTTGGACACCGGTAAGACACTGGGTGTGAACCAGCGCGGCGAGCTGTGCGTCCGT
GGCCCCATGATCATGAGCGGCTACGTTAACAACCCCGAGGCTACAAACGCTCTCATCGACAAGGACGGCT
GGCTGCACAGCGGCGACATCGCCTACTGGGACGAGGACGAGCACTTCTTCATCGTGGACCGGCTGAAGAG
CCTGATCAAATACAAGGGCTACCAGGTAGCCCCAGCCGAACTGGAGAGCATCCTGCTGCAACACCCCAAC
ATCTTCGACGCCGGGGTCGCCGGCCTGCCCGACGACGATGCCGGCGAGCTGCCCGCCGCAGTCGTCGTGC
TGGAACACGGTAAAACCATGACCGAGAAGGAGATCGTGGACTATGTGGCCAGCCAGGTTACAACCGCCAA
GAAGCTGCGCGGTGGTGTTGTGTTCGTGGACGAGGTGCCTAAAGGACTGACCGGCAAGTTGGACGCCCGC
AAGATCCGCGAGATTCTCATTAAGGCCAAGAAGGGCGGCAAGATCGCCGTGTAATTCTAGTTGTTTAAAC
GAGGTGGTTTCCAGGCCCCTGCCCTCCCCTTCCTCCCATCCTTGTCCTTCTCTCCCTCAGAAGCCTCAGG
ACCCAACAGGTGGCAGGCAGTGGACAGGGTGCCCGCCCCACAGTGCTTTCCCCAGCACCCCAGAGCCAGT
CGGGACACCCCCCGCAGCCCGTCCTGGTGGCTGTGGAACTGCACTGGGTGGCGGGCAGATGGTGGAAGGC
AGCTTAGGAGACCTCACCAAAGAGAAGATGGACCGGCTCTTGCTCCCAGCTCCTATTAGGCCCGGGGTGG
GACCAGAGGTCATAGGTGCCCAACGGCAGCCAAACCAAAGACACTGGTGTGCATGGGGCAGCATGGTTGT
GCACGTGGGACCCTGGGGCGGACCCAGGAGCCAAACTCTTGAAGCACCCCCTGGGTCAGGCCCAGCAGCG
GAGTGGCCAGCCCCAGTTTCCCATTGCTCCTCTCTGCGGCCAGGGCCAGGTGGGTTCATATTTACAGATA
TGCCCAGCCAGTCCTGGTCGGCCACACCAGTGTCCCAAAGAGGAGAGCGCAGCAGAGCCAGGGGTCTGTT
CTGTAGCAGCCACCCCCCTGCCCCCACTCCAGGGCAGCCATGATGTGCTTGGGCCCACCAGGGCCTTCCG
GGCTGCTCTCTTCCCTGAGCCCGGAACCGGCGACGCACATGTGTCTTTTGTTGGTGTGTTTGTTTTTTTC
CAGGGAGGTCTAATTCCGAAGCAGTATTCCAGGTTTTCTCTTTGTTTTATCAGTGCCAAGATGACCTGTT
GTGTCATATAATTTAAGCAGAGCTTAGCATTTATTTTATTCTTTAGAAAACTTAAGTATTTACTTTTTTA
AAGCTATTTTTCAAGGAACCTTTTTTTGCAGTATTATTGAATTTATTTTCTAAATCAGGATTGAAACAGG
AACTTTTCCAGGTGGTGTTAATAAGCCATTCAAGTGCCTTACACAGCTTTGAAGAAACTAGGACTGCAGT
GGGCTCGGATAGGCCCATTGAGGTTTTTAGAAAAGCAGGATTTGTTTTGTTAGGGAGGCATGATTTTGGT
GAGATCTTTCTGGAAGAGTTTTCCGCCTCTTTGTGATGCTGAACACCCCCAAGGTTCTCCCCTCCCCCCG
CTGCCCAGGTGACTGGCAGGAGCTGCGACTGCCACGTAGTGGTGCCTGGGCCCGACAGCGGGGCTCTGGG
CATCCCGGGTGACCTTGGCCCATCTGCCTGCATTCCCACCCCCTTGGGCCTGGCTGGATCCCAGGCAGAG
GGACCTTGCTGCTGTGTGATTGGAACATTCCCAAATATCTTGTGAATTTGTAATCAAATTGGTCTCATTG
GGAAAGACTCTTAATTAAGAGGCTCAGGCAAGCACAGAGGCAGCCCGTGGGTCTCTGTCTCAGTCTGGAG
GCAGCAGGGATGCTGCTGGGAGTCCATGGCACAGGCCACAGCCCCTCACCTTGCCGCGGTGGCTGGCAGC
ACGCCTGCCTTGCTCTGCCCCATGCCCTGAACAGGCATGAGAGCTCCACGTCCCCTAGTGCACCCTGAGA
GGGGGCTCACAAGTGACCGATCCTGGGTGCCTCAGGGAGCTCACTGAGGGCGTGCAAAGTTGAAAGTGGC
AAGGCTGGGGGAGGGTGTCGGGTAGAGGGAAGAGGGCAGGGGGCTAGGGGAGGACTCAGAGGCCATCTGC
AGGGCCAAGCCACAGGAAGGGCTGAGCTGGAGGTGGGCAGGGCTGCTCCAGGCAGGTCAGAGCAGTGCAG
GGGGAGGAGAGGAGAAAGGGAGGAAGCTGGGCTGTGTGGTCCCCATGAAGGCATTCAGAGTCCACCTGCA
GACAGCGAGAGCCCCAGGAAGGTTTGCACAGCTGTGCCCCAAGCACCTTGGCCTCCTCTCAGCTCGCCGA
GGAGGCACGCTAGAGCCGCCTTCCCGGTGGGAGCCCTCTGTCCCACAGGGAGCGGGGAGCCAGCTTTGCT
GGGGCCCTACCTGCATGCCCAGCCTTACCCCTCATTCTCACAGCACAGATGAGGTTGAGACCATGCAGTC
AATGCATTGCTTAAGGTCTCTTATTTACAAAAAAAAACCTTAAACATAGTCGCTGTCATTCAGACATTCA
GAGAATGGTTGGCCACAAACAATGACCAAGTATTGCTTGGCTTAACTTGAAGGCCTGCTGTCTCCTTCTG
GGGGTCAGGGACGCAGCTCCACCCTCACCACTAGCCCACCCTGCCCGTGGGCATAACCTTGACGAAGAGA
GAGAATGATTGGCATCTGCTTTTCTCTTTTCTTTGCTAATAATTCTGTTCCTGGCTGCCGAGAGTGAAGT
TTCACCATGTGGAGGTTTGGCTCCTATCACCTGGTGGTCTGATTCATACCCTAGCCTGAGGCTCCACTGG
AAGATCTCGCAGCCTCAGTGTATGGGAAACCCTTTCCCCAGGCTTGTCCCAGCACTGCCGCTCCCCACCC
CTGAGCCAGGACCCCAGAGGATGGCCATGCCCCGTGCCTGGCAGAGGTCTGGTGCCAGCACTGGGAGCTG
CTCCGCCCTTGCCTTGGGGCCGAGGGAGCCCTCGTCCACCCCTGCACAGCAGCTGGGCACAGAGGAGCGC
TCTTCCATCTTGACCAGGACTGCACCAAGAAGCACCAGGTGTCTTCAGCCTCCAACCTCCGGGGCGACCT
TCTCTTCCAGCCACAGTCCCATGAGGGCCCCTAGCCAGGGACACTGGTCTGTAAATTGTAATCCTTTCTC
CAGCCCAGCTCTCCACTTGTTCCTTGTGTGAGCTGAGCAGGCAGTGCACCTCTGAGTGTCCCTTTTGTAA
GGCCCAGGGGTTGCACTGAGTCTGCAGAGGCCGCGACCTCCTAGAACGCTGTGGGTGCAGGTGAGCCGGC
GTGTCCTGGGGAGATGCTGCCAGCACACAGGGGCCCTCCTGCTGCCAGCAGGTTGGGGTGGTTAAGTCTT
ATTAGTGTCTATTCTTAAAATTAAGTGGGCTGGAGAAGAATGGAGCTCCACATGCCAGCACCGTATATGG
AATACAAAAGCTGGGGAAGCAGGGCCTGCCTTACAGGTGTGGCTGACTCTGAGCCCAGGCCTGCAGGGGT
GGAGGGCAGTCCCTCAGAATCCCAGAGGCAGTCCCAGCCTCAGAACCCAGGATAGGAAATGGGTGTGTTT
AGTGGGGAAAGGGACGGGGTGCAGACGGCAGGGCCAGTATGGGGCCCCCTCCCTCTCCTCTCCTCTCCTA
TGGTGAGCCCAGCGTGGGCACCGGGCCGTCTCAGCCGTGTTCCCAGGGCTGGGAGGACAGCTCTGGCCCT
TCTTAGGCCTAGCCTCGTCCCAAGCTAAATGTAAGCCAGTTGGGCTGTGTTAAAGGAAGCAGTGTTTTTG
GTTCGATTCTGCCTCTGTAGCTCAAGGGGGGCAGCCCCCAGAGTCCTGTGCATTCTGCCAAGGCTCCATA
GCTTTGCCAAATGCACAGAGCTCTGCCATTCCGGTGCAGTGCAGGCCTTGCGAAGGGTTTATCTGCGTTC
GTCTCGGTGGGCTTCTCCTGCATGGGAGTTGTGTTCCTGTGCAAGGGGGAGCTTTGCTCCAGGACAGGAT
GACTGTCTTCCCTATTCTTAGGGACAAGTCCCAAGATGCCAGAAAGGCAGTCTCCCAAGGACCCACCATG
CAGAAGTGTCAATAAACCACAAGTTCTGAACTCTGAGTCGACCTGCAGGCATGCAAGCTGATCCGGCTGC
TAACAAAGCCCGAAAGGAAGCTGAGTTGGCTGCTGCCACCGCTGAGCAATAACTAGCATAACCCCTTGGG
GCGGCCGCTTCGAGCAGACATGATAAGATACATTGATGAGTTTGGACAAACCACAACTAGAATGCAGTGA
AAAAAATGCTTTATTTGTGAAATTTGTGATGCTATTGCTTTATTTGTAACCATTATAAGCTGCAATAAAC
AAGTTAACAACAACAATTGCATTCATTTTATGTTTCAGGTTCAGGGGGAGATGTGGGAGGTTTTTTTAAG
CAAGTAAAACCTCTACAAATGTGGTAAAATCGAATTTTAACAAAATATTAACGCTTACAATTTCCTGATG
CGGTATTTTCTCCTTACGCATCTGTGCGGTATTTCACACCGCATACGCGGATCTGCGCAGCACCATGGCC
TGAAATAACCTCTGAAAGAGGAACTTGGTTAGGTACCTTCTGAGGCGGAAAGAACCAGCTGTGGAATGTG
TGTCAGTTAGGGTGTGGAAAGTCCCCAGGCTCCCCAGCAGGCAGAAGTATGCAAAGCATGCATCTCAATT
AGTCAGCAACCAGGTGTGGAAAGTCCCCAGGCTCCCCAGCAGGCAGAAGTATGCAAAGCATGCATCTCAA
TTAGTCAGCAACCATAGTCCCGCCCCTAACTCCGCCCATCCCGCCCCTAACTCCGCCCAGTTCCGCCCAT
TCTCCGCCCCATGGCTGACTAATTTTTTTTATTTATGCAGAGGCCGAGGCCGCCTCGGCCTCTGAGCTAT
TCCAGAAGTAGTGAGGAGGCTTTTTTGGAGGCCTAGGCTTTTGCAAAAAGCTTGATTCTTCTGACACAAC
AGTCTCGAACCAAAGGCTGGAGCCACCATGGCTTCCAAGGTGTACGACCCCGAGCAACGCAAACGCATGA
TCACTGGGCCTCAGTGGTGGGCTCGCTGCAAGCAAATGAACGTGCTGGACTCCTTCATCAACTACTATGA
TTCCGAGAAGCACGCCGAGAACGCCGTGATTTTTCTGCATGGTAACGCTGCCTCCAGCTACCTGTGGAGG
CACGTCGTGCCTCACATCGAGCCCGTGGCTAGATGCATCATCCCTGATCTGATCGGAATGGGTAAGTCCG
GCAAGAGCGGGAATGGCTCATATCGCCTCCTGGATCACTACAAGTACCTCACCGCTTGGTTCGAGCTGCT
GAACCTTCCAAAGAAAATCATCTTTGTGGGCCACGACTGGGGGGCTTGTCTGGCCTTTCACTACTCCTAC
GAGCACCAAGACAAGATCAAGGCCATCGTCCATGCTGAGAGTGTCGTGGACGTGATCGAGTCCTGGGACG
AGTGGCCTGACATCGAGGAGGATATCGCCCTGATCAAGAGCGAAGAGGGCGAGAAAATGGTGCTTGAGAA
TAACTTCTTCGTCGAGACCATGCTCCCAAGCAAGATCATGCGGAAACTGGAGCCTGAGGAGTTCGCTGCC
TACCTGGAGCCATTCAAGGAGAAGGGCGAGGTTAGACGGCCTACCCTCTCCTGGCCTCGCGAGATCCCTC
TCGTTAAGGGAGGCAAGCCCGACGTCGTCCAGATTGTCCGCAACTACAACGCCTACCTTCGGGCCAGCGA
CGATCTGCCTAAGATGTTCATCGAGTCCGACCCTGGGTTCTTTTCCAACGCTATTGTCGAGGGAGCTAAG
AAGTTCCCTAACACCGAGTTCGTGAAGGTGAAGGGCCTCCACTTCAGCCAGGAGGACGCTCCAGATGAAA
TGGGTAAGTACATCAAGAGCTTCGTGGAGCGCGTGCTGAAGAACGAGCAGACCGGTGGTGGGAGCGGAGG
TGGCGGATCAGGTGGCGGAGGCTCCGGAGGGATTGAACAAGATGGATTGCACGCAGGTTCTCCGGCCGCT
TGGGTGGAGAGGCTATTCGGCTATGACTGGGCACAACAGACAATCGGCTGCTCTGATGCCGCCGTGTTCC
GGCTGTCAGCGCAGGGGCGCCCGGTTCTTTTTGTCAAGACCGACCTGTCCGGTGCCCTGAATGAACTGCA
GGACGAGGCAGCGCGGCTATCGTGGCTGGCCACGACGGGCGTTCCTTGCGCAGCTGTGCTCGACGTTGTC
ACTGAAGCGGGAAGGGACTGGCTGCTATTGGGCGAAGTGCCGGGGCAGGATCTCCTGTCATCTCACCTTG
CTCCTGCCGAGAAAGTATCCATCATGGCTGATGCAATGCGGCGGCTGCATACGCTTGATCCGGCTACCTG
CCCATTCGACCACCAAGCGAAACATCGCATCGAGCGAGCACGTACTCGGATGGAAGCCGGTCTTGTCGAT
CAGGATGATCTGGACGAAGAGCATCAGGGGCTCGCGCCAGCCGAACTGTTCGCCAGGCTCAAGGCGCGCA
TGCCCGACGGCGAGGATCTCGTCGTGACCCATGGCGATGCCTGCTTGCCGAATATCATGGTGGAAAATGG
CCGCTTTTCTGGATTCATCGACTGTGGCCGGCTGGGTGTGGCGGACCGCTATCAGGACATAGCGTTGGCT
ACCCGTGATATTGCTGAAGAGCTTGGCGGCGAATGGGCTGACCGCTTCCTCGTGCTTTACGGTATCGCCG
CTCCCGATTCGCAGCGCATCGCCTTCTATCGCCTTCTTGACGAGTTCTTCTGAGCGGGACTCTGGGGTTC
GAAATGACCGACCAAGCGACGCCCAACCTGCCATCACGATGGCCGCAATAAAATATCTTTATTTTCATTA
CATCTGTGTGTTGGTTTTTTGTGTGAATCGATAGCGATAAGGATCCTCTTTGCGCTTGCGTTTTCCCTTG
TCCAGATAGCCCAGTAGCTGACATTCATCCGGGGTCAGCACCGTTTCTGCGGACTGGCTTTCTACGTAAT
GGTTTCTTAGACGTCAGGTGGCACTTTTCGGGGAAATGTGCGCGGAACCCCTATTTGTTTATTTTTCTAA
ATACATTCAAATATGTATCCGCTCATGAGACAATAACCCTGATAAATGCTTCAATAATATTGAAAAAGGA
AGAGTATGAGTATTCAACATTTCCGTGTCGCCCTTATTCCCTTTTTTGCGGCATTTTGCCTTCCTGTTTT
TGCTCACCCAGAAACGCTGGTGAAAGTAAAAGATGCTGAAGATCAGTTGGGTGCACGAGTGGGTTACATC
GAACTGGATCTCAACAGCGGTAAGATCCTTGAGAGTTTTCGCCCCGAAGAACGTTTTCCAATGATGAGCA
CTTTCAAAGTTCTGCTATGTGGCGCGGTATTATCCCGTATTGACGCCGGGCAAGAGCAACTCGGTCGCCG
CATACACTATTCTCAGAATGACTTGGTTGAGTACTCACCAGTCACAGAAAAGCATCTTACGGATGGCATG
ACAGTAAGAGAATTATGCAGTGCTGCCATAACCATGAGTGATAACACTGCGGCCAACTTACTTCTGACAA
CTATCGGAGGACCGAAGGAGCTAACCGCTTTTTTGCACAACATGGGGGATCATGTAACTCGCCTTGATCG
TTGGGAACCGGAGCTGAATGAAGCCATACCAAACGACGAGCGTGACACCACGATGCCTGTAGCAATGGCA
ACAACGTTGCGCAAACTATTAACTGGCGAACTACTTACTCTAGCTTCCCGGCAACAATTAATAGACTGGA
TGGAGGCGGATAAAGTTGCAGGACCACTTCTGCGCTCGGCCCTTCCGGCTGGCTGGTTTATTGCTGATAA
ATCTGGAGCCGGTGAGCGTGGGTCTCGCGGTATCATTGCAGCACTGGGGCCAGATGGTAAGCCCTCCCGT
ATCGTAGTTATCTACACGACGGGGAGTCAGGCAACTATGGATGAACGAAATAGACAGATCGCTGAGATAG
GTGCCTCACTGATTAAGCATTGGTAATTCGAAATGACCGACCAAGCGACGCCCAACCGGTATCAGCTCAC
TCAAAGGCGGTAATACGGTTATCCACAGAATCAGGGGATAACGCAGGAAAGAACATGTGAGCAAAAGGCC
AGCAAAAGGCCAGGAACCGTAAAAAGGCCGCGTTGCTGGCGTTTTTCCATAGGCTCCGCCCCCCTGACGA
GCATCACAAAAATCGACGCTCAAGTCAGAGGTGGCGAAACCCGACAGGACTATAAAGATACCAGGCGTTT
CCCCCTGGAAGCTCCCTCGTGCGCTCTCCTGTTCCGACCCTGCCGCTTACCGGATACCTGTCCGCCTTTC
TCCCTTCGGGAAGCGTGGCGCTTTCTCATAGCTCACGCTGTAGGTATCTCAGTTCGGTGTAGGTCGTTCG
CTCCAAGCTGGGCTGTGTGCACGAACCCCCCGTTCAGCCCGACCGCTGCGCCTTATCCGGTAACTATCGT
CTTGAGTCCAACCCGGTAAGACACGACTTATCGCCACTGGCAGCAGCCACTGGTAACAGGATTAGCAGAG
CGAGGTATGTAGGCGGTGCTACAGAGTTCTTGAAGTGGTGGCCTAACTACGGCTACACTAGAAGGACAGT
ATTTGGTATCTGCGCTCTGCTGAAGCCAGTTACCTTCGGAAAAAGAGTTGGTAGCTCTTGATCCGGCAAA
CAAACCACCGCTGGTAGCGGTGGTTTTTTTGTTTGCAAGCAGCAGATTACGCGCAGAAAAAAAGGATTTC
AAGAAGATCCTTTGATCTTTTCTACGGGGTCTGACGCTCAGTGGAACGAAAACTCACGTTAAGGGATTTT
GGTCATGAGATTATCAAAAAGGATCTTCACCTAGATCCTTTTATAGTCCGGAAATACAGGAACGCACGCT
GGATGGCCCTTCGCTGGGATGGTGAAACCATGAAAAATGGCAGCTTCAGTGGATTAAGTGGGGGTAATGT
GGCCTGTACCCTCTGGTTGCATAGGTATTCATACGGTTAAAATTTATCAGGCGCGATTGCGGCAGTTTTT
CGGGTGGTTTGTTGCCATTTTTACCTGTCTGCTGCCGTGATCGCGCTGAACGCGTTTTAGCGGTGCGTAC
AATTAAGGGATTATGGTAAATCCACTTACTGTCTGCCCTCGTAGCCATCGAGATAAACCGCAGTACTCCG
GCCACGATGCGTCCGGCGTAGAGGATCGAGATCTACCGGGTAGGGGAGGCGCTTTTCCCAAGGCAGTCTG
GAGCATGCGCTT
Features (pLannotate 1.2.2; 18 found; start..end, strand, type, name):
    502..2154    +  CDS            luciferase: firefly luciferase synthetic luc2 version of the luciferase gene
   5845..5869    +  misc_feature   MCS (fragment): pUC18/19 multiple cloning site
   5876..5925    +  CDS            SET1 (fragment): solubility-enhancement tag derived from T7 phage gene 10B
   5933..5952    +  terminator     T7 terminator (fragment): transcription terminator for bacteriophage T7 RNA polymerase
   5974..6095    -  polyA_signal   SV40 poly(A) signal: SV40 polyadenylation signal
   6118..6186    -  CDS            large T antigen (fragment): large T antigen from SV40 (simian virus 40)
   6191..6223    +  rep_origin     M13 ori (fragment): M13 bacteriophage origin of replication; arrow indicates direction of (+) strand synthesis
   6224..6275    -  misc_feature   bom (fragment): basis of mobility region from pBR322
   6340..6697    +  promoter       SV40 promoter: SV40 enhancer and early promoter
   6748..7680    +  CDS            hRluc: Renilla luciferase human codon-optimized
   7731..8523    +  CDS            NeoR/KanR (fragment): aminoglycoside phosphotransferase from Tn5; aph(3')-II (or nptII); confers resistance to neomycin, kanamycin, and G418 (Geneticin®)
   8587..8635    +  polyA_signal   poly(A) signal: synthetic polyadenylation signal
   8656..8748    -  CDS            tnpA (fragment): TN5P_ECOLX - Also known as tnp. Experimental evidence at protein level: Swiss-Prot protein existence level 1. Mediates transposition of transposon Tn5 by a 'cut and paste' mechanism. First, the monomeric transposase binds the 19 bp inverted DNA repeats flanking the transposon. Then, dimerization of the DNA- bound transposase creates a synaptic DNA complex. After nicking of the first DNA strand, excision of the transposon proceeds through a series of intermediates. The transposase then mediates the insertion of the transposon at a new site by strand transfer. The activity of the wild- type tran
   8791..8895    +  promoter       AmpR promoter: bla
   8896..9756    +  CDS            AmpR: β-lactamase; bla; confers resistance to ampicillin, carbenicillin, and related antibiotics
   9914..10502   -  rep_origin     ori: high-copy-number ColE1/pMB1/pBR322/pUC origin of replication
  10618..10901   +  misc_feature   cer region: ColE1-derived recombination site that helps to maintain plasmids as monomers
  10958..455     +  promoter       PGK promoter (across the origin): mouse phosphoglycerate kinase 1 promoter
