[The description below was written by a language model from this plasmid's Addgene catalogue record and pLannotate feature annotations shown in this document.]
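Description:
pmiRGLO-PPM1F-201 is a mammalian dual-luciferase reporter plasmid built on the Promega pmiRGLO backbone and designed to test whether a 3' untranslated region is targeted by microRNAs. It is propagated in E. coli as a high-copy plasmid through a ColE1/pUC-type origin with ampicillin selection (AmpR under its bla promoter). A ColE1 cer site is also annotated, which helps keep the plasmid monomeric. The two full-sequence records, one from the depositor and one from repository sequencing, are both 11,002 nt and carry the same set of features, differing only in where numbering starts.

The test cassette uses the mouse PGK-1 promoter to drive the synthetic firefly luciferase gene luc2. The roughly 3.7 kb human PPM1F 3' UTR (transcript PPM1F-201) was inserted by Gibson assembly downstream of the luciferase coding sequence, destroying the flanking NheI and XbaI cloning sites. The UTR itself is not annotated in the feature tables, but it corresponds to the unannotated stretch between luc2 and the residual multiple cloning site, which is followed by an SV40 poly(A) signal. Because the UTR is part of the firefly transcript, miRNA binding to it lowers firefly signal.

A second, independent cassette provides the internal control. In it, the SV40 enhancer/early promoter drives humanized Renilla luciferase followed closely by a neomycin phosphotransferase sequence and a synthetic poly(A) signal. This supplies both a normalisation signal and G418 selection in mammalian cells. The small SET1, large T antigen, M13 ori, bom and tnpA fragment hits look like incidental matches to backbone sequence. The associated study concerns the miR-124 regulatory network in human neurogenesis, which suggests the construct was used to assay PPM1F as a candidate miRNA target.
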