Addgene plasmid #117334: pmiRGLO-PPM1F-201
Purpose: Dual luciferase assay for miRNA-targeted UTR
Depositing lab: Volker Busskamp. Depositing organization: Technische Universitaet Dresden. Publication: Combined Experimental and System-Level Analyses Reveal the Complex Regulatory Network of miR-124 during Human Neurogenesis. Kutsche LK, Gysi DM, Fallmann J, Lenk K, Petri R, Swiersy A, Klapper SD, Pircs K, Khattak S, Stadler PF, Jakobsson J, Nowick K, Busskamp V. Cell Syst. 2018 Sep 28. pii: S2405-4712(18)30358-2. doi: 10.1016/j.cels.2018.08.011. PubMed 30292704.
Backbone
  Vector backbone: pmiRGLO
  Backbone manufacturer: Promega
  Backbone size w/o insert (bp): 7334
  Vector type: Mammalian Expression, Luciferase
  Selectable markers: Neomycin (select with G418)
Growth in bacteria
  Bacterial resistance: Ampicillin, 100 μg/mL
  Growth temperature: 37°C
  Growth strain: DH5alpha
  Copy number: High Copy
Gene/Insert
  Gene/Insert name: 3' UTR PPM1F-201
  Species: H. sapiens (human)
  Insert size (bp): 3672
  Promoter: Murine PGK-1
  Tag / fusion protein: luciferase (N terminal on backbone)
  Cloning method: Gibson Cloning
  Sequencing primers: 5′ Fluc-F1 (AGAAGCTGCGCGGTGGTGTTGTG); 3′ T7terminal
Terms and licenses: Academic/Nonprofit Terms; Industry Terms: Not Available to Industry
Depositor comments: 5' NheI cloning site destroyed, 3' XbaI cloning site destroyed
How to cite: pmiRGLO-PPM1F-201 was a gift from Volker Busskamp (Addgene plasmid # 117334 ; http://n2t.net/addgene:117334 ; RRID:Addgene_117334)
